Addgene plasmid #61571: Pvalb-2A-Dre Flp-in replacement vector
Purpose: Recombinase-mediated cassette exchange in ES cells to insert the Dre recombinase gene at the mouse Pvalb gene stop codon
Depositing lab: Hongkui Zeng. Depositing organization: Allen Institute. Publication: Transgenic mice for intersectional targeting of neural sensors and effectors with high specificity and performance. Madisen L, Garner AR, Shimaoka D, Chuong AS, Klapoetke NC, Li L, van der Bourg A, Niino Y, Egolf L, Monetti C, Gu H, Mills M, Cheng A, Tasic B, Nguyen TN, Sunkin SM, Benucci A, Nagy A, Miyawaki A, Helmchen F, Empson RM, Knopfel T, Boyden ES, Reid RC, Carandini M, Zeng H. Neuron. 2015 Mar 4;85(5):942-58. doi: 10.1016/j.neuron.2015.02.022. PubMed 25741722.
Backbone
  Vector backbone: pUC57
  Backbone size w/o insert (bp): 2682
  Total vector size (bp): 5999
  Modifications to backbone: MCS region was modified
  Vector type: Recombinase-mediated cassette exchange using Flp recombinase
  Selectable markers: Partial Hygro sequence
Growth in bacteria
  Bacterial resistance: Ampicillin, 100 μg/mL
  Growth temperature: 37°C
  Growth strain: DH5alpha
  Copy number: High Copy
Gene/Insert
  Gene/Insert name: Pvalb-2A-Dre (alt name: Dre)
  Species: M. musculus (mouse); D6 Bacteriophage
  Insert size (bp): 3317
  Entrez Gene: Pvalb (a.k.a. PV, Parv, Pva)
  Cloning method: Restriction Enzyme; 5′ cloning site Kpn (not destroyed); 3′ cloning site Sac1 (not destroyed)
  Sequencing primers: 5′ TCTTCGCTATTACGCCAGCT; 3′ AACAGCTATGACCATG
Terms and licenses: Academic/Nonprofit Terms; Industry Terms: Not Available to Industry
How to cite: Pvalb-2A-Dre Flp-in replacement vector was a gift from Hongkui Zeng (Addgene plasmid # 61571 ; http://n2t.net/addgene:61571 ; RRID:Addgene_61571)
