[The description below was written by a language model from this plasmid's Addgene catalogue record and pLannotate feature annotations shown in this document.]
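Description:
Pvalb-2A-Dre Flp-in replacement vector is a 5,999 bp pUC57-based plasmid (with a modified multiple cloning site) designed for Flp recombinase-mediated cassette exchange in mouse embryonic stem cells. In bacteria it is maintained as a high-copy plasmid through the ColE1/pUC origin and selected with ampicillin via the β-lactamase gene and its native promoter. Remnants of the cloning backbone, including lacZα, lac promoter/operator, lacI, bom and rop fragments, are also detected but have no role in the targeting function.

The roughly 3.3 kb insert, cloned between KpnI and SacI sites, carries mouse Pvalb sequence joined through a 2A peptide to the coding sequence of Dre, a site-specific recombinase from bacteriophage D6. The stated aim is to place Dre at the Pvalb stop codon. The 2A element should then allow parvalbumin and Dre to be produced as separate proteins from the endogenous transcript, restricting Dre to parvalbumin-expressing cells. The automated annotation does not label the Pvalb, 2A or Dre segments or any Flp recognition sites, leaving most of the region between about 400 and 2,570 unannotated, so their exact layout cannot be read from the feature table.

Downstream of that region, the table shows a minimal φC31 attB site, followed by a mouse PGK promoter driving a truncated hygromycin resistance gene. This matches the catalogue's "partial Hygro" marker. Such split-marker designs usually restore a working resistance gene only after correct exchange into a pre-engineered docking locus carrying the remainder, though the record does not describe this. The construct was made to generate Pvalb-2A-Dre knock-in mice for intersectional genetic targeting of neural sensors and effectors.
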