Features (pLannotate 1.2.2; 13 found; start..end, strand, type, name):
    137..236     +  misc_feature   bom (fragment): basis of mobility region from pBR322
    242..399     -  CDS            lacZα (fragment): LacZα fragment of β-galactosidase; lacZ fragment
   2571..2604    +  protein_bind   attB: minimal attB site for the φC31 integrase (Groth et al., 2000) phage φC31 integrase
   2631..3130    +  promoter       PGK promoter: mouse phosphoglycerate kinase 1 promoter
   3157..3670    +  CDS            HygR (fragment): aminoglycoside phosphotransferase from E. coli; aph(4)-Ia; confers resistance to hygromycin
   3802..3818    -  protein_bind   lac operator: The lac repressor binds to the lac operator to inhibit transcription in E. coli. This inhibition can be relieved by adding lactose or isopropyl-β-D-thiogalactopyranoside (IPTG). lac repressor encoded by lacI
   3826..3856    -  promoter       lac promoter: promoter for the E. coli lac operon
   3871..3892    -  protein_bind   CAP binding site: CAP binding activates transcription in the presence of cAMP. E. coli catabolite activator protein
   3905..3997    -  CDS            lacI (fragment): lac repressor; lacI; The lac repressor binds to the lac operator to inhibit transcription in E. coli. This inhibition can be relieved by adding lactose or isopropyl-β-D-thiogalactopyranoside (IPTG).
   4180..4768    -  rep_origin     ori: high-copy-number ColE1/pMB1/pBR322/pUC origin of replication
   4939..5799    -  CDS            AmpR: β-lactamase; bla; confers resistance to ampicillin, carbenicillin, and related antibiotics
   5800..5904    -  promoter       AmpR promoter: bla
   5999..35      +  CDS            rop (fragment) (across the origin): Rop protein, which maintains plasmids at low copy number; rop
>Addgene plasmid #61571 | Pvalb-2A-Dre Flp-in replacement vector | depositor full sequence | sequence record 100354 | Pvalb-2A-Dre Flp-in replacement vector sequence 5999 bps
TCGCGCGTTTCGGTGATGACGGTGAAAACCTCTGACACATGCAGCTCCCGGAGACGGTCACAGCTTGTCT
GTAAGCGGATGCCGGGAGCAGACAAGCCCGTCAGGGCGCGTCAGCGGGTGTTGGCGGGTGTCGGGGCTGG
CTTAACTATGCGGCATCAGAGCAGATTGTACTGAGAGTGCACCATATGCGGTGTGAAATACCGCACAGAT
GCGTAAGGAGAAAATACCGCATCAGGCGCCATTCGCCATTCAGGCTGCGCAACTGTTGGGAAGGGCGATC
GGTGCGGGCCTCTTCGCTATTACGCCAGCTGGCGAAAGGGGGATGTGCTGCAAGGCGATTAAGTTGGGTA
ACGCCAGGGTTTTCCCAGTCACGACGTTGTAAAACGACGGCCAGTGAATTCGAGCTCGGTACCGAAGTTC
CTATTCTTCAAATAGTATAGGAACTTCTTTCGGCCGGCCTCAGGGGGTTCTCAGAGACAATGAATGACGA
GTTCTAAGTCTACCCTGACCCCTCCGGTCAAACAGCAGCTGTTCAAAGAAACGGCCAGGCTCAGAGCCTC
CATTCCCTCATCCACAGAGCAGGCATGGTGACTAACAACACAGTCGCAGCTGAAGCCCAAGGAGATATTG
TACTCGGAGGGTTTAAGATAGCTGGTGCACGGCAGACGTGGGGATGCTTGCCGAAGATAAGAGTGTGTCA
TTTTTCTTTTGCAGAATTCTCCACTCTGGTGGCTGAAAGCGGTTCCGGAGAGGGCAGAGGAAGTCTTCTA
ACATGCGGTGACGTGGAGGAGAATCCCGGCCCTATGCCTAAGAAGAAGAGGAAGGTTTCTGAGCTGATTA
TTAGTGGTTCATCTGGTGGATTCCTGCGAAACATCGGCAAAGAGTATCAGGAGGCCGCTGAAAACTTCAT
GAGGTTTATGAATGACCAGGGGGCGTACGCTCCTAACACTTTGAGGGATTTGAGGTTGGTCTTTCATAGC
TGGGCCAGATGGTGCCATGCTCGGCAGCTTGCATGGTTTCCAATTAGTCCTGAAATGGCACGCGAATACT
TTCTTCAGTTGCACGATGCAGACCTGGCCTCCACTACCATCGACAAGCACTATGCTATGCTTAATATGCT
TCTGTCCCACTGCGGACTGCCACCCTTGTCCGACGACAAGTCAGTGAGTCTTGCCATGAGAAGAATTAGA
AGAGAAGCCGCAACCGAAAAGGGTGAGAGGACAGGACAGGCAATCCCCCTGCGCTGGGACGACCTGAAGC
TGCTGGATGTGCTGCTCAGCAGGAGCGAGCGGCTGGTCGACCTGCGCAACAGGGCTTTCCTGTTCGTAGC
CTATAACACCCTCATGAGAATGTCTGAAATATCACGCATCAGGGTTGGGGACTTGGATCAGACAGGAGAC
ACAGTGACCCTGCACATCAGTCACACTAAGACAATCACCACAGCTGCGGGCCTTGACAAAGTGCTCTCCC
GGCGAACCACAGCAGTGCTCAATGACTGGCTGGACGTCAGTGGGCTTAGAGAACATCCAGACGCTGTGCT
CTTCCCACCTATACACCGGTCAAACAAAGCCCGCATTACTACCACGCCCCTGACCGCCCCTGCCATGGAG
AAGATTTTCAGTGATGCCTGGGTGCTGCTGAACAAACGGGACGCCACCCCCAATAAAGGGAGGTATAGGA
CCTGGACCGGCCATTCCGCCAGGGTGGGTGCCGCAATAGACATGGCCGAGAAACAGGTGTCTATGGTCGA
GATTATGCAGGAAGGGACATGGAAGAAGCCTGAAACACTGATGCGGTATCTCAGAAGGGGCGGAGTGTCC
GTGGGAGCCAATTCTCGACTGATGGATAGCTAAGTGGCGCTGACTGCTTGGGTCCCCCACCTCTCCATCC
CCAACGCCCCATCTCAGTCCTTCTCGCGGCCCTCCTGAGTTTCTGTTCAGTTTGTTTGTGTTATTTTTTA
CTCCCCCATCCTCTATGGCCCTCGGATGACGCCATTCTTCTGGAAATGCTGGAGAAACAATAAAGGCTGT
ACCAATCGGACACCACCTGTAGGGAGGACCCAGGCCTGGCAGGGTGTTGGTTTGGCAAGTTTTTTTTCTT
TCTTTTTAGGGCAGTGGGGGTATAGTAGAAAAAGTGAGATAAGTCAAAGGACAACGCCCCGATATCTCCT
GCCTGCTTGGTACTGAGTGCTCATGTGGGCCACCTCGTTCAATCTCTGCACCTTTCCCACAAGGAGATGG
GGGTGATGGATCGTCCATCTTAAAGATACAGAAACTGCCTTTTAAAGAGCAGAAGGGAAGGGAAGGGGTT
GAGTCCTTCAGGACTAGCTAGATCAAAGGACTCCAATGACACTCTATCAATTGCTTTTGACTTTGCTGTG
ATAAAATACCTGAAAAGAGAAACTTAAGGAAAGAGCGGTTTCTTTTGGCTCTCTAAGAGGGTGCGGCCTA
TCATTGGTAGGGAAGCCCCAGGAGGCAGGCTACATTGTGTCACACTGTATCCACATTCAGGAAGGAAGGC
GCGCCGTAAAAGCTTGGCATAGATCTTATTGCAGAAGCCATATGTTTTAGGTGCCAGGGCGTGCCCTTGG
GCTCCCCGGGCGCGTTTGGGCGGCCGCATCGAATTCTACCGGGTAGGGGAGGCGCTTTTCCCAAGGCAGT
CTGGAGCATGCGCTTTAGCAGCCCCGCTGGGCACTTGGCGCTACACAAGTGGCCTCTGGCCTCGCACACA
TTCCACATCCACCGGTAGGCGCCAACCGGCTCCGTTCTTTGGTGGCCCCTTCGCGCCACCTTCTACTCCT
CCCCTAGTCAGGAAGTTCCCCCCCGCCCCGCAGCTCGCGTCGTGCAGGACGTGACAAATGGAAGTAGCAC
GTCTCACTAGTCTCGTGCAGATGGACAGCACCGCTGAGCAATGGAAGCGGGTAGGCCTTTGGGGCAGCGG
CCAATAGCAGCTTTGCTCCTTCGCTTTCTGGGCTCAGAGGCTGGGAAGGGGTGGGTCCGGGGGCGGGCTC
AGGGGCGGGCTCAGGGGCGGGGCGGGCGCCCGAAGGTCCTCCGGAGGCCCGGCATTCTGCACGCTTCAAA
AGCGCACGTCTGCCGCGCTGTTCTCCTCTTCCTCATCTCCGGGCCTTTCGACCTGCAATCGCCGCTAGCC
GCCACCATGAAAAAGCCTGAACTCACCGCGACGTCTGTCGAGAAGTTTCTGATCGAAAAGTTCGACAGCG
TCTCCGACCTGATGCAGCTCTCGGAGGGCGAAGAATCTCGTGCTTTCAGCTTCGATGTAGGAGGGCGTGG
ATATGTCCTGCGGGTAAATAGCTGCGCCGATGGTTTCTACAAAGATCGTTATGTTTATCGGCACTTTGCA
TCGGCCGCGCTCCCGATTCCGGAAGTGCTTGACATTGGGGAATTCAGCGAGAGCCTGACCTATTGCATCT
CCCGCCGTGCACAGGGTGTCACGTTGCAAGACCTGCCTGAAACCGAACTGCCCGCTGTTCTGCAGCCGGT
CGCGGAGGCCATGGATGCGATCGCTGCGGCCGATCTTAGCCAGACGAGCGGGTTCGGCCCATTCGGACCG
CAAGGAATCGGTCAATACACTACATGGCGTGATTTCATATGCGCGATTGCTGATCCCCATGTGTATCACT
GGCAAACTGTGATGGACGACACCGTCAGTGTAAGTGCTAGCCCCTAGGCCTGAATCGAAGTTCCTATTCT
TCAAAAGGTATAGGAACTTCGAGCTCGTCGACTGCAGAGGCCTGCATGCAAGCTTGGCGTAATCATGGTC
ATAGCTGTTTCCTGTGTGAAATTGTTATCCGCTCACAATTCCACACAACATACGAGCCGGAAGCATAAAG
TGTAAAGCCTGGGGTGCCTAATGAGTGAGCTAACTCACATTAATTGCGTTGCGCTCACTGCCCGCTTTCC
AGTCGGGAAACCTGTCGTGCCAGCTGCATTAATGAATCGGCCAACGCGCGGGGAGAGGCGGTTTGCGTAT
TGGGCGCTCTTCCGCTTCCTCGCTCACTGACTCGCTGCGCTCGGTCGTTCGGCTGCGGCGAGCGGTATCA
GCTCACTCAAAGGCGGTAATACGGTTATCCACAGAATCAGGGGATAACGCAGGAAAGAACATGTGAGCAA
AAGGCCAGCAAAAGGCCAGGAACCGTAAAAAGGCCGCGTTGCTGGCGTTTTTCCATAGGCTCCGCCCCCC
TGACGAGCATCACAAAAATCGACGCTCAAGTCAGAGGTGGCGAAACCCGACAGGACTATAAAGATACCAG
GCGTTTCCCCCTGGAAGCTCCCTCGTGCGCTCTCCTGTTCCGACCCTGCCGCTTACCGGATACCTGTCCG
CCTTTCTCCCTTCGGGAAGCGTGGCGCTTTCTCATAGCTCACGCTGTAGGTATCTCAGTTCGGTGTAGGT
CGTTCGCTCCAAGCTGGGCTGTGTGCACGAACCCCCCGTTCAGCCCGACCGCTGCGCCTTATCCGGTAAC
TATCGTCTTGAGTCCAACCCGGTAAGACACGACTTATCGCCACTGGCAGCAGCCACTGGTAACAGGATTA
GCAGAGCGAGGTATGTAGGCGGTGCTACAGAGTTCTTGAAGTGGTGGCCTAACTACGGCTACACTAGAAG
AACAGTATTTGGTATCTGCGCTCTGCTGAAGCCAGTTACCTTCGGAAAAAGAGTTGGTAGCTCTTGATCC
GGCAAACAAACCACCGCTGGTAGCGGTGGTTTTTTTGTTTGCAAGCAGCAGATTACGCGCAGAAAAAAAG
GATCTCAAGAAGATCCTTTGATCTTTTCTACGGGGTCTGACGCTCAGTGGAACGAAAACTCACGTTAAGG
GATTTTGGTCATGAGATTATCAAAAAGGATCTTCACCTAGATCCTTTTAAATTAAAAATGAAGTTTTAAA
TCAATCTAAAGTATATATGAGTAAACTTGGTCTGACAGTTACCAATGCTTAATCAGTGAGGCACCTATCT
CAGCGATCTGTCTATTTCGTTCATCCATAGTTGCCTGACTCCCCGTCGTGTAGATAACTACGATACGGGA
GGGCTTACCATCTGGCCCCAGTGCTGCAATGATACCGCGAGACCCACGCTCACCGGCTCCAGATTTATCA
GCAATAAACCAGCCAGCCGGAAGGGCCGAGCGCAGAAGTGGTCCTGCAACTTTATCCGCCTCCATCCAGT
CTATTAATTGTTGCCGGGAAGCTAGAGTAAGTAGTTCGCCAGTTAATAGTTTGCGCAACGTTGTTGCCAT
TGCTACAGGCATCGTGGTGTCACGCTCGTCGTTTGGTATGGCTTCATTCAGCTCCGGTTCCCAACGATCA
AGGCGAGTTACATGATCCCCCATGTTGTGCAAAAAAGCGGTTAGCTCCTTCGGTCCTCCGATCGTTGTCA
GAAGTAAGTTGGCCGCAGTGTTATCACTCATGGTTATGGCAGCACTGCATAATTCTCTTACTGTCATGCC
ATCCGTAAGATGCTTTTCTGTGACTGGTGAGTACTCAACCAAGTCATTCTGAGAATAGTGTATGCGGCGA
CCGAGTTGCTCTTGCCCGGCGTCAATACGGGATAATACCGCGCCACATAGCAGAACTTTAAAAGTGCTCA
TCATTGGAAAACGTTCTTCGGGGCGAAAACTCTCAAGGATCTTACCGCTGTTGAGATCCAGTTCGATGTA
ACCCACTCGTGCACCCAACTGATCTTCAGCATCTTTTACTTTCACCAGCGTTTCTGGGTGAGCAAAAACA
GGAAGGCAAAATGCCGCAAAAAAGGGAATAAGGGCGACACGGAAATGTTGAATACTCATACTCTTCCTTT
TTCAATATTATTGAAGCATTTATCAGGGTTATTGTCTCATGAGCGGATACATATTTGAATGTATTTAGAA
AAATAAACAAATAGGGGTTCCGCGCACATTTCCCCGAAAAGTGCCACCTGACGTCTAAGAAACCATTATT
ATCATGACATTAACCTATAAAAATAGGCGTATCACGAGGCCCTTTCGTC
