>Addgene plasmid #61571 | Pvalb-2A-Dre Flp-in replacement vector | addgene partial sequence | sequence record 104107 | M13pUC-Fwd 5'-CCCAGTCACGACGTTGTAAAACG-3'
AATAGTATAGGAACTTCTTTCGGCCGGCCTCAGGGGGTTCTCAGAGACAATGAATGACGAGTTCTAAGTC
TACCCTGACCCCTCCGGTCAAACAGCAGCTGTTCAAAGAAACGGCCAGGCTCAGAGCCTCCATTCCCTCA
TCCACAGAGCAGGCATGGTGACTAACAACACAGTCGCAGCTGAAGCCCAAGGAGATATTGTACTCGGAGG
GTTTAAGATAGCTGGTGCACGGCAGACGTGGGGATGCTTGCCGAAGATAAGAGTGTGTCATTTTTCTTTT
GCAGAATTCTCCACTCTGGTGGCTGAAAGCGGTTCCGGAGAGGGCAGAGGAAGTCTTCTAACATGCGGTG
ACGTGGAGGAGAATCCCGGCCCTATGCCTAAGAAGAAGAGGAAGGTTTCTGAGCTGATTATTAGTGGTTC
ATCTGGTGGATTCCTGCGAAACATCGGCAAAGAGTATCAGGAGGCCGCTGAAAACTTCATGAGGTTTATG
AATGACCAGGGGGCGTACGCTCCTAACACTTTGAGGGATTTGAGGTTGGTCTTTCATAGCTGGGCCAGAT
GGTGCCATGCTCGGCAGCTTGCATGGTTTCCAATTAGTCCTGAAATGGCACGCGAATACTTTCTTCAGTT
GCACGATGCAGACCTGGCCTCCACTACCATCGACAAGCACTATGCTATGCTTAATATGCTTCTGTCCCAC
TGCGGACTGCCACCCTTGTCCGACGACAAGTCAGTGAGTCTTGCCATGAGAAGAATTAGAAGAGAAGCCG
CAACCGAAAAGGGTGAGAGGACAGGACAGGCAATCCCCCTGCGCTGGGACGACCTGAAGCTGCTGGATGT
GCTGCTCA
