>Addgene plasmid #61571 | Pvalb-2A-Dre Flp-in replacement vector | addgene partial sequence | sequence record 104158 | M13pUC-Rev 5'-AGCGGATAACAATTTCACACAGG-3'
AGCTTGCATGCAGGCCTCTGCAGTCGACGAGCTCGAAGTTCCTATACCTTTTGAAGAATAGGAACTTCGA
TTCAGGCCTAGGGGCTAGCACTTACACTGACGGTGTCGTCCATCACAGTTTGCCAGTGATACACATGGGG
ATCAGCAATCGCGCATATGAAATCACGCCATGTAGTGTATTGACCGATTCCTTGCGGTCCGAATGGGCCG
AACCCGCTCGTCTGGCTAAGATCGGCCGCAGCGATCGCATCCATGGCCTCCGCGACCGGCTGCAGAACAG
CGGGCAGTTCGGTTTCAGGCAGGTCTTGCAACGTGACACCCTGTGCACGGCGGGAGATGCAATAGGTCAG
GCTCTCGCTGAATTCCCCAATGTCAAGCACTTCCGGAATCGGGAGCGCGGCCGATGCAAAGTGCCGATAA
ACATAACGATCTTTGTAGAAACCATCGGCGCAGCTATTTACCCGCAGGACATATCCACGCCCTCCTACAT
CGAAGCTGAAAGCACGAGATTCTTCGCCCTCCGAGAGCTGCATCAGGTCGGAGACGCTGTCGAACTTTTC
GATCAGAAACTTCTCGACAGACGTCGCGGTGAGTTCAGGCTTTTTCATGGTGGCGGCTAGCGGCGATTGC
AGGTCGAAAGGCCCGGAGATGAGGAAGAGGAGAACAGCGCGGCAGACGTGCGCTTTTGAAGCGTGCAGAA
TGCCGGGCCTCCGGAGGACCTTCGGGCGCCCGCCCCGCCCCTGAGCCCGCCCCTGAGCCCGCCCCCGGAC
CCACCCCTTCCCAGCCTCTGAGCCCAGAAAGCGAAGGAGCAAAGCTGCTATTGGCCGCTGCCCCAAAGGC
CTACCCGCTTCCATTGCTCAGCGGTGCTGTCCATCTGCACGAGACTAGTGAGACGTGCTACTTCCATT
