>Addgene plasmid #61571 | Pvalb-2A-Dre Flp-in replacement vector | addgene partial sequence | sequence record 104174 | MSCV_C_rev2 5'-ggccagaggccacttgtgtagcgcc-3'
GCGCATGCTCCAGACTGCCTTGGGAAAAGCGCCTCCCCTACCCGGTAGAATTCGATGCGGCCGCCCAAAC
GCGCCCGGGGAGCCCAAGGGCACGCCCTGGCACCTAAAACATATGGCTTCTGCAATAAGATCTATGCCAA
GCTTTTACGGCGCGCCTTCCTTCCTGAATGTGGATACAGTGTGACACAATGTAGCCTGCCTCCTGGGGCT
TCCCTACCAATGATAGGCCGCACCCTCTTAGAGAGCCAAAAGAAACCGCTCTTTCCTTAAGTTTCTCTTT
TCAGGTATTTTATCACAGCAAAGTCAAAAGCAATTGATAGAGTGTCATTGGAGTCCTTTGATCTAGCTAG
TCCTGAAGGACTCAACCCCTTCCCTTCCCTTCTGCTCTTTAAAAGGCAGTTTCTGTATCTTTAAGATGGA
CGATCCATCACCCCCATCTCCTTGTGGGAAAGGTGCAGAGATTGAACGAGGTGGCCCACATGAGCACTCA
GTACCAAGCAGGCAGGAGATATCGGGGCGTTGTCCTTTGACTTATCTCACTTTTTCTACTATACCCCCAC
TGCCCTAAAAAGAAAGAAAAAAAACTTGCCAAACCAACACCCTGCCAGGCCTGGGTCCTCCCTACAGGTG
GTGTCCGATTGGTACAGCCTTTATTGTTTCTCCAGCATTTCCAGAAGAATGGCGTCATCCGAGGGCCATA
GAGGATGGGGGAGTAAAAAATAACACAAACAAACTGAACAGAAACTCAGGAGGGCCGCGAGAAGGACTGA
GATGGGGCGTTGGGGATGGAGAGGTGG
